>Addgene plasmid #40213 | pClneoMyc rat S-SCAM alpha | addgene partial sequence | sequence record 52918 | CMV-F 5'-CGCAAATGGGCGGTAGGCGTG-3'
ACCGTCAGATCACTAGAAGCTTTATTGCGGTAGTTTATCACAGTTAAATTGCTAACGCAGTCAGTGCTTC
TGACACAACAGTCTCGAACTTAAGCTGCAGTGACTCTCTTAAGGTAGCCTTGCAGAAGTTGGTCGTGAGG
CACTGGGCAGGTAAGTATCAAGGTTACAAGACAGGTTTAAGGAGACCAATAGAAACTGGGCTTGTCGAGA
CAGAGAAGACTCTTGCGTTTCTGATAGGCACCTATTGGTCTTACTGACATCCACTTTGCCTTTCTCTCCA
CAGGTGTCCACTCCCAGTTCAATTACAGCTCTTAAGGCTAGAGTACTTAATACGACTCACTATAGGCTAG
ACCCCCCAACATGGAGCAGAAGCTTATCAGCGAGGAGGACCTGCTCGAGGAATTCACTACCATGTCCAAA
AGCTTGAAAAAGAAAAGCCACTGGACTAGCAAAGTCCACGAGAGTGTCATTGGCAGAAACCCGGAGGGCC
AGCTGGGCTTTGAACTGAAGGGGGGCGCCGAAAACGGACAGTTCCCCTACCTGGGGGAGGTGAAGCCGGG
CAAGGTGGCCTATGAAAGCGGCAGCAAGTTGGTGTCCGAGGAGCTGCTGCTGGAGGTGAACGAGACCCCC
GTGGCGGGGCTCACCATCAGGGATGTTCTGGCCGTGATCAAACACTGCAAGGACCCCCTCCGGCTCAAGT
GTGTCAAGCAAGGAGGAATTGTTGATAAGGATCTTCGTCACTACCTCAACTTAAGATTTCAGAAGGGTTC
TGTTGACCAC
