[The description below was written by a language model from this plasmid's Addgene catalogue record.]
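Description:
pClneoMyc rat S-SCAM alpha is a mammalian expression plasmid built on a modified version of the commercial pCI-neo backbone, altered to supply an N-terminal myc epitope tag. It is maintained in E. coli as a high-copy plasmid under ampicillin selection. It also carries a neomycin resistance marker, so transfected mammalian cells can be selected with G418, for instance to establish stable lines as well as for transient expression. No feature table accompanies the record, so details such as the origin of replication, any intron, the polyadenylation signals and the promoter driving the neomycin marker are not stated and can only be presumed to follow the parental vector.

The insert is rat (R. norvegicus) S-SCAM, the synaptic scaffolding molecule encoded by the Magi2 gene (also known as AIP-1 or Acvrinp1). The construct name designates it as the alpha form. Transcription is driven by the CMV promoter, a strong constitutive promoter in most mammalian cell types, and the protein is produced with the myc tag fused to its N terminus. This allows detection or immunoprecipitation with anti-myc antibodies without needing an S-SCAM-specific reagent. The cloning method and insert boundaries are not recorded.

S-SCAM is described in the associated work as a multiple PDZ domain-containing protein that interacts with NMDA receptors and neuronal cell adhesion proteins. The plasmid is therefore suited to expressing tagged S-SCAM in cultured cells for studies of binding partners, subcellular localisation and synaptic scaffold assembly.
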