Addgene plasmid #40213: pClneoMyc rat S-SCAM alpha
Depositing lab: Yutaka Hata & Yoshimi Takai. Depositing organization: Japan Science and Technology Agency (JST). Publication: A novel multiple PDZ domain-containing molecule interacting with N-methyl-D-aspartate receptors and neuronal cell adhesion proteins. Hirao K, Hata Y, Ide N, Takeuchi M, Irie M, Yao I, Deguchi M, Toyoda A, Sudhof TC, Takai Y. J Biol Chem. 1998 Aug 14;273(33):21105-10. 10.1074/jbc.273.33.21105 PubMed 9694864.
Backbone
  Vector backbone: pCI-neo (modified)
  Backbone manufacturer: Promega
  Modifications to backbone: pCI-neo vector was modified to include N-terminal myc tag
  Vector type: Mammalian Expression
  Selectable markers: Neomycin (select with G418)
Growth in bacteria
  Bacterial resistance: Ampicillin, 100 μg/mL
  Growth temperature: 37°C
  Growth strain: DH5alpha
  Copy number: High Copy
Gene/Insert
  Gene/Insert name: S-SCAM (alt name: synaptic scaffolding molecule)
  Species: R. norvegicus (rat)
  GenBank ID: AF034863
  Entrez Gene: Magi2 (a.k.a. AIP-1, Acvrinp1, Acvrip1, S-SCAM)
  Promoter: CMV
  Tag / fusion protein: myc (N terminal on insert)
  Cloning method: Unknown
  Sequencing primers: 5′ CMV-F; 3′ EBV-rev
Terms and licenses: Academic/Nonprofit Terms; Industry Terms: Not Available to Industry
How to cite: pClneoMyc rat S-SCAM alpha was a gift from Yutaka Hata & Yoshimi Takai (Addgene plasmid # 40213 ; http://n2t.net/addgene:40213 ; RRID:Addgene_40213)
